Addgene plasmid #195894: L0-I11 PhiC31-NLS GG1-GG4
Purpose: Level 0 PhiC31 inegrase NLS with GG1 GG4 Golden gate linkers
Depositing lab: Jennifer Nemhauser. Depositing organization: University of Washington. Publication: An integrase toolbox to record gene-expression during plant development. Guiziou S, Maranas CJ, Chu JC, Nemhauser JL. Nat Commun. 2023 Apr 3;14(1):1844. doi: 10.1038/s41467-023-37607-5. PubMed 37012288.
Backbone
  Vector backbone: pCR-BluntII-TOPO
  Backbone manufacturer: Thermo Fisher Scientific
  Backbone size w/o insert (bp): 3512
  Vector type: Synthetic Biology
Growth in bacteria
  Bacterial resistance: Kanamycin, 50 μg/mL
  Growth temperature: 37°C
  Growth strain: DH5alpha
  Copy number: High Copy
Gene/Insert
  Gene/Insert name: PhiC31 integrase
  Species: Synthetic
  Insert size (bp): 1874
  Cloning method: TOPO Cloning
Terms and licenses: Academic/Nonprofit Terms; Industry Terms: Not Available to Industry
How to cite: L0-I11 PhiC31-NLS GG1-GG4 was a gift from Jennifer Nemhauser (Addgene plasmid # 195894 ; http://n2t.net/addgene:195894 ; RRID:Addgene_195894)
