[The description below was written by a language model from this plasmid's Addgene catalogue record and pLannotate feature annotations shown in this document.]
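Description:
L0-I11 PhiC31-NLS GG1-GG4 is a Level 0 Golden Gate part plasmid for synthetic biology, built by TOPO cloning a synthetic PhiC31 integrase coding sequence (about 1.9 kb) into the pCR-BluntII-TOPO backbone. The plasmid totals roughly 5.4 kb and replicates in E. coli from a high-copy ColE1/pUC-type origin. It is selected with kanamycin through the Tn5-derived NeoR/KanR gene, and the backbone also carries the BleoR (Sh ble) marker for Zeocin-type resistance. Other annotated backbone elements are typical of this TOPO vector: the lac promoter, operator and CAP binding site, lacZα and ccdB fragments (the lacZα–ccdB fusion is disrupted by insertion of the cloned fragment, which allows positive selection of recombinants), a T7 promoter next to the cloning site, and small remnants of lacI, tnpA and bom.

The payload is PhiC31 integrase, a serine recombinase that catalyses unidirectional recombination between its attP and attB sites. Here it is fused to a nuclear localisation signal so that it can act on nuclear DNA in eukaryotic cells. The insert is flanked by GG1 and GG4 Golden Gate linkers, which define its position when it is excised and assembled with promoter, terminator or other parts into higher-level transcriptional units. The automated feature table annotates only backbone elements. The region of about 2 kb that presumably holds the integrase, NLS and linkers is unannotated, and no dedicated promoter for expressing the integrase in a final host is recorded, as expected for a promoterless storage part. According to the record, the plasmid belongs to an integrase toolbox for recording gene expression during plant development.
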