Features (pLannotate 1.2.2; 13 found; start..end, strand, type, name):
   2011..2027    -  protein_bind   lac operator: The lac repressor binds to the lac operator to inhibit transcription in E. coli. This inhibition can be relieved by adding lactose or isopropyl-β-D-thiogalactopyranoside (IPTG). lac repressor encoded by lacI
   2035..2065    -  promoter       lac promoter: promoter for the E. coli lac operon
   2080..2101    -  protein_bind   CAP binding site: CAP binding activates transcription in the presence of cAMP. E. coli catabolite activator protein
   2114..2206    -  CDS            lacI (fragment): lac repressor; lacI; The lac repressor binds to the lac operator to inhibit transcription in E. coli. This inhibition can be relieved by adding lactose or isopropyl-β-D-thiogalactopyranoside (IPTG).
   2389..2977    -  rep_origin     ori: high-copy-number ColE1/pMB1/pBR322/pUC origin of replication
   3115..3489    -  CDS            BleoR: antibiotic-binding protein; Sh ble from Streptoalloteichus hindustanus; confers resistance to bleomycin, phleomycin, and Zeocin™
   3509..3597    -  promoter       AmpR promoter (fragment): bla
   3624..3674    +  misc_feature   bom (fragment): basis of mobility region from pBR322
   3695..4489    -  CDS            NeoR/KanR: aminoglycoside phosphotransferase from Tn5; aph(3')-II (or nptII); confers resistance to neomycin, kanamycin, and G418 (Geneticin®)
   4521..4790    -  CDS            tnpA (fragment): TN5P_ECOLX - Also known as tnp. Experimental evidence at protein level: Swiss-Prot protein existence level 1. Mediates transposition of transposon Tn5 by a 'cut and paste' mechanism. First, the monomeric transposase binds the 19 bp inverted DNA repeats flanking the transposon. Then, dimerization of the DNA- bound transposase creates a synaptic DNA complex. After nicking of the first DNA strand, excision of the transposon proceeds through a series of intermediates. The transposase then mediates the insertion of the transposon at a new site by strand transfer. The activity of the wild- type tran
   4838..5141    -  CDS            ccdB (fragment): CcdB, a bacterial toxin that poisons DNA gyrase; ccdB; Plasmids containing the ccdB gene cannot be propagated in standard E. coli strains.
   5151..5298    -  CDS            lacZα (fragment): LacZα fragment of β-galactosidase; lacZ fragment
   5301..5319    +  promoter       T7 promoter: promoter for bacteriophage T7 RNA polymerase
>Addgene plasmid #195894 | L0-I11 PhiC31-NLS GG1-GG4 | addgene full sequence | sequence record 386343 | Addgene NGS Result
GGATCGGAGGTCTCAAATGGACACGTATGCCGGCGCTTATGATAGACAATCAAGAGAAAGAGAGAACTCT
TCTGCCGCCTCTCCAGCTACACAGAGATCTGCCAACGAGGATAAAGCTGCTGATTTACAAAGAGAGGTAG
AGAGAGATGGGGGTAGGTTTAGATTTGTGGGTCATTTCTCTGAGGCTCCTGGTACATCAGCCTTTGGTAC
TGCTGAACGGCCTGAATTTGAAAGAATATTAAATGAGTGTCGGGCCGGTCGACTAAATATGATAATAGTT
TATGATGTATCTAGGTTCAGTAGACTCAAAGTTATGGATGCAATTCCGATCGTGAGCGAGCTACTTGCAC
TCGGTGTTACTATCGTAAGTACACAAGAAGGTGTATTCAGGCAGGGTAATGTGATGGACCTTATACACCT
TATTATGCGACTCGACGCTAGCCATAAAGAGTCATCACTGAAGAGTGCTAAAATCTTGGACACCAAGAAC
CTGCAAAGGGAGCTTGGAGGCTATGTAGGAGGAAAAGCTCCGTATGGTTTCGAACTCGTGAGTGAGACAA
AAGAGATTACCAGAAATGGTAGGATGGTGAACGTGGTTATTAATAAGCTAGCTCATAGCACAACCCCTCT
CACAGGGCCTTTTGAGTTCGAACCTGACGTTATTAGATGGTGGTGGAGAGAGATCAAAACTCACAAACAT
CTTCCATTTAAGCCAGGTAGCCAGGCTGCTATCCACCCTGGATCTATCACTGGGCTTTGTAAAAGGATGG
ATGCTGACGCAGTGCCAACTCGAGGGGAAACAATCGGTAAGAAGACTGCATCTTCCGCTTGGGATCCCGC
TACAGTTATGAGAATCCTTCGGGATCCGCGTATTGCTGGATTCGCCGCAGAAGTCATTTATAAGAAAAAA
CCTGATGGTACTCCTACTACAAAAATCGAAGGTTATAGGATCCAAAGGGATCCTATTACTTTGCGTCCAG
TTGAATTAGACTGTGGACCGATCATCGAACCTGCCGAGTGGTACGAGTTGCAGGCCTGGCTTGATGGTAG
AGGGCGTGGAAAGGGTTTATCTCGGGGACAGGCAATTTTGTCAGCAATGGATAAGCTTTATTGTGAGTGT
GGGGCTGTTATGACATCAAAACGTGGAGAAGAGTCAATCAAGGATTCTTACAGGTGCAGACGTCGTAAAG
TGGTGGACCCTTCTGCTCCAGGACAGCATGAGGGTACATGCAACGTTTCTATGGCTGCTCTTGATAAATT
TGTGGCCGAACGTATTTTCAACAAGATTAGACACGCTGAAGGGGATGAGGAAACTTTAGCTCTTCTTTGG
GAGGCTGCCCGGCGTTTTGGTAAGCTAACAGAGGCACCAGAAAAAAGTGGCGAAAGAGCTAATTTGGTAG
CCGAAAGAGCAGACGCCTTGAATGCATTGGAAGAACTTTACGAAGATAGGGCTGCCGGAGCATATGATGG
ACCAGTTGGTCGGAAGCATTTCAGGAAGCAACAAGCTGCACTAACTTTGAGACAGCAAGGCGCAGAGGAG
CGACTCGCAGAGCTTGAGGCCGCCGAGGCCCCAAAGCTTCCACTCGATCAATGGTTTCCTGAGGATGCCG
ACGCTGATCCTACAGGTCCAAAGAGCTGGTGGGGAAGAGCTAGCGTAGACGATAAGAGAGTGTTTGTGGG
TCTATTTGTTGACAAGATTGTAGTTACTAAGTCCACTACGGGTCGAGGACAGGGCACTCCCATCGAAAAG
AGAGCCAGTATTACCTGGGCAAAGCCTCCAACCGATGATGATGAAGACGATGCACAAGATGGTACCGAGG
ATGTGGCAGCACCAAAAAAAAAGAGGAAGGTGTAAGCTTTGAGACCTCATCACGCCTGAATTCCAGCACA
CTGGCGGCCGTTACTAGTGGATCCGAGCTCGGTACCAAGCTTGATGCATAGCTTGAGTATTCTAACGCGT
CACCTAAATAGCTTGGCGTAATCATGGTCATAGCTGTTTCCTGTGTGAAATTGTTATCCGCTCACAATTC
CACACAACATACGAGCCGGAAGCATAAAGTGTAAAGCCTGGGGTGCCTAATGAGTGAGCTAACTCACATT
AATTGCGTTGCGCTCACTGCCCGCTTTCCAGTCGGGAAACCTGTCGTGCCAGCTGCATTAATGAATCGGC
CAACGCGCGGGGAGAGGCGGTTTGCGTATTGGGCGCTCTTCCGCTTCCTCGCTCACTGACTCGCTGCGCT
CGGTCGTTCGGCTGCGGCGAGCGGTATCAGCTCACTCAAAGGCGGTAATACGGTTATCCACAGAATCAGG
GGATAACGCAGGAAAGAACATGTGAGCAAAAGGCCAGCAAAAGGCCAGGAACCGTAAAAAGGCCGCGTTG
CTGGCGTTTTTCCATAGGCTCCGCCCCCCTGACGAGCATCACAAAAATCGACGCTCAAGTCAGAGGTGGC
GAAACCCGACAGGACTATAAAGATACCAGGCGTTTCCCCCTGGAAGCTCCCTCGTGCGCTCTCCTGTTCC
GACCCTGCCGCTTACCGGATACCTGTCCGCCTTTCTCCCTTCGGGAAGCGTGGCGCTTTCTCATAGCTCA
CGCTGTAGGTATCTCAGTTCGGTGTAGGTCGTTCGCTCCAAGCTGGGCTGTGTGCACGAACCCCCCGTTC
AGCCCGACCGCTGCGCCTTATCCGGTAACTATCGTCTTGAGTCCAACCCGGTAAGACACGACTTATCGCC
ACTGGCAGCAGCCACTGGTAACAGGATTAGCAGAGCGAGGTATGTAGGCGGTGCTACAGAGTTCTTGAAG
TGGTGGCCTAACTACGGCTACACTAGAAGAACAGTATTTGGTATCTGCGCTCTGCTGAAGCCAGTTACCT
TCGGAAAAAGAGTTGGTAGCTCTTGATCCGGCAAACAAACCACCGCTGGTAGCGGTGGTTTTTTTGTTTG
CAAGCAGCAGATTACGCGCAGAAAAAAAGGATCTCAAGAAGATCCTTTGATCTTTTCTACGGGGTCTGAC
GCTCAGTGGAACGAAAACTCACGTTAAGGGATTTTGGTCATGAGATTATCAAAAAGGATCTTCACCTAGA
TCCTTTTAAATTAAAAATGAAGTTTTAGCACGTGTCAGTCCTGCTCCTCGGCCACGAAGTGCACGCAGTT
GCCGGCCGGGTCGCGCAGGGCGAACTCCCGCCCCCACGGCTGCTCGCCGATCTCGGTCATGGCCGGCCCG
GAGGCGTCCCGGAAGTTCGTGGACACGACCTCCGACCACTCGGCGTACAGCTCGTCCAGGCCGCGCACCC
ACACCCAGGCCAGGGTGTTGTCCGGCACCACCTGGTCCTGGACCGCGCTGATGAACAGGGTCACGTCGTC
CCGGACCACACCGGCGAAGTCGTCCTCCACGAAGTCCCGGGAGAACCCGAGCCGGTCGGTCCAGAACTCG
ACCGCTCCGGCGACGTCGCGCGCGGTGAGCACCGGAACGGCACTGGTCAACTTGGCCATGGTGGCCCTCC
TCACGTGCTATTATTGAAGCATTTATCAGGGTTATTGTCTCATGAGCGGATACATATTTGAATGTATTTA
GAAAAATAAACAAATAGGGGTTCCGCGCACATTTCCCCGAAAAGTGCCACCTGATGCGGTGTGAAATACC
GCACAGATGCGTAAGGAGAAAATACCGCATCAGGAAATTGTAAGCGTTAATAATTCAGAAGAACTCGTCA
AGAAGGCGATAGAAGGCGATGCGCTGCGAATCGGGAGCGGCGATACCGTAAAGCACGAGGAAGCGGTCAG
CCCATTCGCCGCCAAGCTCTTCAGCAATATCACGGGTAGCCAACGCTATGTCCTGATAGCGGTCCGCCAC
ACCCAGCCGGCCACAGTCGATGAATCCAGAAAAGCGGCCATTTTCCACCATGATATTCGGCAAGCAGGCA
TCGCCATGGGTCACGACGAGATCCTCGCCGTCGGGCATGCTCGCCTTGAGCCTGGCGAACAGTTCGGCTG
GCGCGAGCCCCTGATGCTCTTCGTCCAGATCATCCTGATCGACAAGACCGGCTTCCATCCGAGTACGTGC
TCGCTCGATGCGATGTTTCGCTTGGTGGTCGAATGGGCAGGTAGCCGGATCAAGCGTATGCAGCCGCCGC
ATTGCATCAGCCATGATGGATACTTTCTCGGCAGGAGCAAGGTGAGATGACAGGAGATCCTGCCCCGGCA
CTTCGCCCAATAGCAGCCAGTCCCTTCCCGCTTCAGTGACAACGTCGAGCACAGCTGCGCAAGGAACGCC
CGTCGTGGCCAGCCACGATAGCCGCGCTGCCTCGTCTTGCAGTTCATTCAGGGCACCGGACAGGTCGGTC
TTGACAAAAAGAACCGGGCGCCCCTGCGCTGACAGCCGGAACACGGCGGCATCAGAGCAGCCGATTGTCT
GTTGTGCCCAGTCATAGCCGAATAGCCTCTCCACCCAAGCGGCCGGAGAACCTGCGTGCAATCCATCTTG
TTCAATCATGCGAAACGATCCTCATCCTGTCTCTTGATCAGAGCTTGATCCCCTGCGCCATCAGATCCTT
GGCGGCAAGAAAGCCATCCAGTTTACTTTGCAGGGCTTCCCAACCTTACCAGAGGGCGCCCCAGCTGGCA
ATTCCGGTTCGCTTGCTGTCCATAAAACCGCCCAGTCTAGCTATCGCCATGTAAGCCCACTGCAAGCTAC
CTGCTTTCTCTTTGCGCTTGCGTTTTCCCTTGTCCAGATAGCCCAGTAGCTGACATTCATCCGGGGTCAG
CACCGTTTCTGCGGACTGGCTTTCTACGTGAAAAGGATCTAGGTGAAGATCCTTTTTGATAATCTCATGC
CTGACATTTATATTCCCCAGAACATCAGGTTAATGGCGTTTTTGATGTCATTTTCGCGGTGGCTGAGATC
AGCCACTTCTTCCCCGATAACGGAGACCGGCACACTGGCCATATCGGTGGTCATCATGCGCCAGCTTTCA
TCCCCGATATGCACCACCGGGTAAAGTTCACGGGAGACTTTATCTGACAGCAGACGTGCACTGGCCAGGG
GGATCACCATCCGTCGCCCCGGCGTGTCAATAATATCACTCTGTACATCCACAAACAGACGATAACGGCT
CTCTCTTTTATAGGTGTAAACCTTAAACTGCCGTACGTATAGGCTGCGCAACTGTTGGGAAGGGCGATCG
GTGCGGGCCTCTTCGCTATTACGCCAGCTGGCGAAAGGGGGATGTGCTGCAAGGCGATTAAGTTGGGTAA
CGCCAGGGTTTTCCCAGTCACGACGTTGTAAAACGACGGCCAGTGAATTGTAATACGACTCACTATAGGG
CGAATTGGGCCCTCTAGATGCATGCTCGAGCGGCCGCCAGTGTGATGGATATCTGCAGAATTCAGG
